>Addgene plasmid #149230 | pGBW-m4046934 | addgene full sequence | sequence record 296837 | Ginkgo NGS Result
CATCGATCTCGATCCCGCGAAATTAATACGACTCACTATAGGGGAATTGTGAGCGGATAACAATTCCCCT
CTAGAAATAATTTTGTTTAACTTTAAGAAGGAGACTCTTCTATGGACTTGTTTATGCGTATTTTCACAAT
CGGTACGGTGACCCTCAAACAGGGCGAGATCAAGGATGCGACCCCAAGTGACTTCGTTCGCGCTACTGCC
ACTATTCCCATCCAAGCATCTCTGCCTTTTGGGTGGCTTATCGTAGGTGTTGCTCTGCTGGCAGTCTTCC
AGTCGGCGAGCAAAATAATCACCCTAAAAAAGCGTTGGCAGCTGGCTCTGTCTAAAGGCGTACATTTCGT
CTGCAACCTGCTTTTACTGTTCGTTACTGTGTATTCCCACCTGTTGCTGGTTGCCGCTGGACTGGAAGCA
CCGTTTCTGTACTTATACGCTCTGGTTTATTTCTTGCAGAGCATCAATTTTGTGCGGATAATTATGCGCC
TGTGGCTGTGTTGGAAATGCCGTTCAAAAAACCCGCTGCTTTACGATGCGAACTACTTCTTATGCTGGCA
CACCAACTGTTACGATTATTGCATTCCGTATAATTCCGTAACCAGCTCTATCGTTATCACGAGCGGCGAC
GGCACTACTTCCCCAATCAGTGAACATGACTACCAGATTGGTGGTTACACTGAAAAATGGGAGTCTGGCG
TTAAAGATTGTGTGGTACTGCACTCCTATTTCACGTCTGACTACTACCAACTGTACAGCACCCAGCTGTC
GACCGACACAGGTGTCGAACATGTCACTTTTTTCATCTACAACAAGATCGTTGATGAACCGGAGGAACAC
GTTCAGATTCACACCATTGATGGATCATCTGGTGTGGTTAACCCGGTGATGGAACCGATCTATGACGAAC
CCACGACAACCACTTCTGTACCTCTGGAGAACCTGTACTTTCAAAGCGACTACAAGGATGATGATGACAA
ATAACCGGCTTATCGGTCAGTTTCACCTGATTTACGTAAAAACCCGCTTCGGCGGGTTTTTGCTTTTGGA
GGGGCAGAAAGATGAATGACTGTCCACGACGCTATACCCAAAAGAAAAAGCTTGAGATCCTTTTTTTCTG
CGCGTAATCTGCTGCTTGCAAACAAAAAAACCACCGCTACCAGCGGTGGTTTGTTTGCCGGATCAAGAGC
TACCAACTCTTTTTCCGAAGGTAACTGGCTTCAGCAGAGCGCAGATACCAAATACTGTTCTTCTAGTGTA
GCCGTAGTTAGGCCACCACTTCAAGAACTCTGTAGCACCGCCTACATACCTCGCTCTGCTAATCCTGTTA
CCAGTGGCTGCTGCCAGTGGCGATAAGTCGTGTCTTACCGGGTTGGACTCAAGACGATAGTTACCGGATA
AGGCGCAGCGGTCGGGCTGAACGGGGGGTTCGTGCACACAGCCCAGCTTGGAGCGAACGACCTACACCGA
ACTGAGATACCTACAGCGTGAGCTATGAGAAAGCGCCACGCTTCCCGAAGGGAGAAAGGCGGACAGGTAT
CCGGTAAGCGGCAGGGTCGGAACAGGAGAGCGCACGAGGGAGCTTCCAGGGGGAAACGCCTGGTATCTTT
ATAGTCCTGTCGGGTTTCGCCACCTCTGACTTGAGCGTCGATTTTTGTGATGCTCGTCAGGGGGGCGGAG
CCTATGGAAATTGATCGGGCACGTAAGAGGTTCCAACTTTCACCATAATGAAATAAGATCACTACCGGGC
GTATTTTTTGAGTTATCGAGATTTTCAGGAGCTAAGGAAGCTAAAATGGAGAAAAAAATCACTGGATATA
CCACCGTTGATATATCCCAATGGCATCGTAAAGAACATTTTGAGGCATTTCAGTCAGTTGCTCAATGTAC
CTATAACCAGACCGTTCAGCTGGATATTACGGCCTTTTTAAAGACCGTAAAGAAAAATAAGCACAAGTTT
TATCCGGCCTTTATTCACATTCTTGCCCGCCTGATGAATGCTCATCCGGAATTTCGTATGGCAATGAAAG
ACGGTGAGCTGGTGATATGGGATAGTGTTCACCCTTGTTACACCGTTTTCCATGAGCAAACTGAAACGTT
TTCATCGCTCTGGAGTGAATACCACGACGATTTCCGGCAGTTTCTACACATATATTCGCAAGATGTGGCG
TGTTACGGTGAAAACCTGGCCTATTTCCCTAAAGGGTTTATTGAGAATATGTTTTTCGTTTCAGCCAATC
CCTGGGTGAGTTTCACCAGTTTTGATTTAAACGTGGCCAATATGGACAACTTCTTCGCCCCCGTTTTCAC
CATGGGCAAATATTATACGCAAGGCGACAAGGTGCTGATGCCGCTGGCGATTCAGGTTCATCATGCCGTT
TGTGATGGCTTCCATGTCGGCAGAATGCTTAATGAATTACAACAGTACTGCGATGAGTGGCAGGGCGGGG
CGTAATTTGATATCGAGCTCGCTTGGACTCCTGTTGATAGATCCAGTAATGACCTCAGAACTCCATCTGG
ATTTGTTCAGAACGCTCGGTTGCCGCTTTTTTATTGGT
Features (pLannotate 1.2.2; 9 found; start..end, strand, type, name):
     24..42      +  promoter       T7 promoter: promoter for bacteriophage T7 RNA polymerase
     43..67      +  protein_bind   lac operator: The lac repressor binds to the lac operator to inhibit transcription in E. coli. This inhibition can be relieved by adding lactose or isopropyl-β-D-thiogalactopyranoside (IPTG). lac repressor encoded by lacI
     82..104     +  RBS            RBS: efficient ribosome binding site from bacteriophage T7 gene 10 (Olins and Rangwala, 1989)
    112..936     +  CDS            AP3A_SARS2: Experimental evidence at protein level: Swiss-Prot protein existence level 1. Plays a role in virus egress via lysosomal trafficking (PubMed:33157038, PubMed:33422265). Forms homotetrameric ion channels (viroporin) localized at endosomes and lysosomes, that may induce deacidification of lysosomes thereby allowing safe virion egress through lysosomal trafficking (By similarity) (PubMed:33157038, PubMed:33422265). Also blocks formation of autolysosomes through binding and sequestering host TMUB1/HOPS on late endosomes. This prevents fusion of autophagosomes with lysosomes, disrupting autophagy a
    957..980     +  CDS            3xFLAG (fragment): three tandem FLAG® epitope tags, followed by an enterokinase cleavage site
   1102..1690    +  rep_origin     ori: high-copy-number ColE1/pMB1/pBR322/pUC origin of replication
   1698..1795    +  promoter       cat promoter: promoter of the E. coli cat gene encoding chloramphenicol acetyltransferase
   1796..2452    +  CDS            cat: CAT_ECOLX - Experimental evidence at protein level: Swiss-Prot protein existence level 1. This enzyme is an effector of chloramphenicol resistance in bacteria. From Escherichia coli. This protein is used as a marker in many commonly used cloning vectors, such as pACYC184.
   2476..2546    +  terminator     lambda t0 terminator (fragment): transcription terminator from phage lambda
