>Addgene plasmid #149230 | pGBW-m4046934 | addgene full sequence | sequence record 357574 | Addgene Partial NGS Result
CATCGATCTCGATCCCGCGAAATTAATACGACTCACTATAGGGGAATTGTGAGCGGATAACAATTCCCCT
CTAGAAATAATTTTGTTTAACTTTAAGAAGGAGACTCTTCTATGGACTTGTTTATGCGTATTTTCACAAT
CGGTACGGTGACCCTCAAACAGGGCGAGATCAAGGATGCGACCCCAAGTGACTTCGTTCGCGCTACTGCC
ACTATTCCCATCCAAGCATCTCTGCCTTTTGGGTGGCTTATCGTAGGTGTTGCTCTGCTGGCAGTCTTCC
AGTCGGCGAGCAAAATAATCACCCTAAAAAAGCGTTGGCAGCTGGCTCTGTCTAAAGGCGTACATTTCGT
CTGCAACCTGCTTTTACTGTTCGTTACTGTGTATTCCCACCTGTTGCTGGTTGCCGCTGGACTGGAAGCA
CCGTTTCTGTACTTATACGCTCTGGTTTATTTCTTGCAGAGCATCAATTTTGTGCGGATAATTATGCGCC
TGTGGCTGTGTTGGAAATGCCGTTCAAAAAACCCGCTGCTTTACGATGCGAACTACTTCTTATGCTGGCA
CACCAACTGTTACGATTATTGCATTCCGTATAATTCCGTAACCAGCTCTATCGTTATCACGAGCGGCGAC
GGCACTACTTCCCCAATCAGTGAACATGACTACCAGATTGGTGGTTACACTGAAAAATGGGAGTCTGGCG
TTAAAGATTGTGTGGTACTGCACTCCTATTTCACGTCTGACTACTACCAACTGTACAGCACCCAGCTGTC
GACCGACACAGGTGTCGAACATGTCACTTTTTTCATCTACAACAAGATCGTTGATGAACCGGAGGAACAC
GTTCAGATTCACACCATTGATGGATCATCTGGTGTGGTTAACCCGGTGATGGAACCGATCTATGACGAAC
CCACGACAACCACTTCTGTACCTCTGGAGAACCTGTACTTTCAAAGCGACTACAAGGATGATGATGACAA
ATAACCGGCTTATCGGTCAGTTTCACCTGATTTACGTAAAAACCCGCTTCGGCGGGTTTTTGCTTTTGGA
GGGGCAGAAAGATGAATGACTGTCCACGACGCTATACCCAAAAGAAAAAGCTTGAGATCCTTTTTTTCTG
CGCGTAATCTGCTGCTTGCAAACAAAAAAACCACCGCTACCAGCGGTGGTTTGTTTGCCGGATCAAGAGC
TACCAACTCTTTTTCCGAAGGTAACTGGCTTCAGCAGAGCGCAGATACCAAATACTGTTCTTCTAGTGTA
GCCGTAGTTAGGCCACCACTTCAAGAACTCTGTAGCACCGCCTACATACCTCGCTCTGCTAATCCTGTTA
CCAGTGGCTGCTGCCAGTGGCGATAAGTCGTGTCTTACCGGGTTGGACTCAAGACGATAGTTACCGGATA
AGGCGCAGCGGTCGGGCTGAACGGGGGGTTCGTGCACACAGCCCAGCTTGGAGCGAACGACCTACACCGA
ACTGAGATACCTACAGCGTGAGCTATGAGAAAGCGCCACGCTTCCCGAAGGGAGAAAGGCGGACAGGTAT
CCGGTAAGCGGCAGGGTCGGAACAGGAGAGCGCACGAGGGAGCTTCCAGGGGGAAACGCCTGGTATCTTT
ATAGTCCTGTCGGGTTTCGCCACCTCTGACTTGAGCGTCGATTTTTGTGATGCTCGTCAGGGGGGCGGAG
CCTATGGAAATTGATCGGGCACGTAAGAGGTTCCAACTTTCACCATAATGAAATAAGATCACTACCGGGC
GTATTTTTTGAGTTATCGAGATTTTCAGGAGCTAAGGAAGCTAAAATGGAGAAAAAAATCACTGGATATA
CCACCGTTGATATATCCCAATGGCATCGTAAAGAACATTTTGAGGCATTTCAGTCAGTTGCTCAATGTAC
CTATAACCAGACCGTTCAGCTGGATATTACGGCCTTTTTAAAGACCGTAAAGAAAAATAAGCACAAGTTT
TATCCGGCCTTTATTCACATTCTTGCCCGCCTGATGAATGCTCATCCGGAATTTCGTATGGCAATGAAAG
ACGGTGAGCTGGTGATATGGGATAGTGTTCACCCTTGTTACACCGTTTTCCATGAGCAAACTGAAACGTT
TTCATCGCTCTGGAGTGAATACCACGACGATTTCCGGCAGTTTCTACACATATATTCGCAAGATGTGGCG
TGTTACGGTGAAAACCTGGCCTATTTCCCTAAAGGGTTTATTGAGAATATGTTTTTCGTTTCAGCCAATC
CCTGGGTGAGTTTCACCAGTTTTGATTTAAACGTGGCCAATATGGACAACTTCTTCGCCCCCGTTTTCAC
CATGGGCAAATATTATACGCAAGGCGACAAGGTGCTGATGCCGCTGGCGATTCAGGTTCATCATGCCGTT
TGTGATGGCTTCCATGTCGGCAGAATGCTTAATGAATTACAACAGTACTGCGATGAGTGGCAGGGCGGGG
CGTAATTTGATATCGAGCTCGCTTGGACTCCTGTTGATAGATCCAGTAATGACCTCAGAACTCCATCTGG
ATTTGTTCAGAACGCTCGGTTGCCGCCGGGCGTTTTTTATTGGT
Features (pLannotate 1.2.2; 9 found; start..end, strand, type, name):
     24..42      +  promoter       T7 promoter: promoter for bacteriophage T7 RNA polymerase
     43..67      +  protein_bind   lac operator: The lac repressor binds to the lac operator to inhibit transcription in E. coli. This inhibition can be relieved by adding lactose or isopropyl-β-D-thiogalactopyranoside (IPTG). lac repressor encoded by lacI
     82..104     +  RBS            RBS: efficient ribosome binding site from bacteriophage T7 gene 10 (Olins and Rangwala, 1989)
    112..936     +  CDS            AP3A_SARS2: Experimental evidence at protein level: Swiss-Prot protein existence level 1. Plays a role in virus egress via lysosomal trafficking (PubMed:33157038, PubMed:33422265). Forms homotetrameric ion channels (viroporin) localized at endosomes and lysosomes, that may induce deacidification of lysosomes thereby allowing safe virion egress through lysosomal trafficking (By similarity) (PubMed:33157038, PubMed:33422265). Also blocks formation of autolysosomes through binding and sequestering host TMUB1/HOPS on late endosomes. This prevents fusion of autophagosomes with lysosomes, disrupting autophagy a
    957..980     +  CDS            3xFLAG (fragment): three tandem FLAG® epitope tags, followed by an enterokinase cleavage site
   1102..1690    +  rep_origin     ori: high-copy-number ColE1/pMB1/pBR322/pUC origin of replication
   1698..1795    +  promoter       cat promoter: promoter of the E. coli cat gene encoding chloramphenicol acetyltransferase
   1796..2452    +  CDS            cat: CAT_ECOLX - Experimental evidence at protein level: Swiss-Prot protein existence level 1. This enzyme is an effector of chloramphenicol resistance in bacteria. From Escherichia coli. This protein is used as a marker in many commonly used cloning vectors, such as pACYC184.
   2526..2560    +  terminator     lambda t0 terminator: minimal transcription terminator from phage lambda (Scholtissek and Grosse, 1987)
