[The description below was written by a language model from this plasmid's Addgene catalogue record and pLannotate feature annotations shown in this document.]
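Description:
pGBW-m4046934 is a compact bacterial expression plasmid carrying the SARS-CoV-2 ORF3a coding sequence, recoded for Escherichia coli codon usage ("recode 1"). The minimal backbone consists of little more than a high-copy ColE1/pUC-type origin of replication and a chloramphenicol acetyltransferase (cat) gene driven by its own promoter, so the plasmid is maintained in E. coli under chloramphenicol selection. A lambda t0 terminator lies downstream of cat.

The expression cassette places ORF3a behind a T7 promoter followed immediately by a lac operator and the bacteriophage T7 gene 10 ribosome binding site. Transcription therefore requires a host that supplies T7 RNA polymerase, and it is held in check by lac repressor until induced with IPTG or lactose. No lacI gene is annotated on the plasmid, so the repressor would presumably have to come from the host. The ORF3a open reading frame is fused at its C terminus to a backbone-encoded tag described as a cleavable TEV site followed by a FLAG epitope. The feature tables detect a short FLAG-type match just downstream of the ORF, consistent with this, but they do not annotate the TEV site separately. The tag allows immunodetection or affinity capture, and TEV protease can then remove the epitope.

ORF3a is annotated as a viroporin that forms ion channels at endosomes and lysosomes, contributes to virion egress and interferes with autophagy. The construct is intended for producing this protein in bacteria. Two sequence records (2,564 and 2,558 nt) give essentially identical annotations, differing only around the terminator. Both derive from NGS, which the depositor notes may not cover the entire plasmid.
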