Addgene plasmid #149230: pGBW-m4046934
Purpose: Bacterial expression plasmid for SARS-CoV-2 ORF3a protein
Depositing lab: Ginkgo Bioworks & Benjie Chen. Depositing organization: Ginkgo Bioworks.
Backbone
  Vector backbone: ori-013 - marker | cmR
  Backbone size w/o insert (bp): 1462
  Vector type: Bacterial Expression
Growth in bacteria
  Bacterial resistance: Chloramphenicol, 25 μg/mL
  Growth temperature: 30°C
  Growth strain: DH5alpha
  Copy number: High Copy
Gene/Insert
  Gene/Insert name: SARS-CoV-2 ORF3a protein
  Species: Escherichia coli str. K-12 substr. MG1655; Severe acute respiratory syndrome coronavirus 2
  Insert size (bp): 821
  Mutation: Escherichia coli recode 1
  Entrez Gene: ORF3a (a.k.a. GU280_gp03)
  Promoter: Promoter | pT7 ; Operator | lacO ; RBS | T7_rbs ; Start Codon | ATG
  Tag / fusion protein: Cleavable TEV;FLAG_2 (C terminal on backbone)
  Cloning method: Unknown
Resource information
  A portion of this plasmid was derived from a plasmid made by: GinkgoBioworks
Depositor comments: NCBI Reference Sequence: YP_009724391.1 NGS used for QC was performed by Ginkgo and may not fully cover the entire plasmid.
How to cite: pGBW-m4046934 was a gift from Ginkgo Bioworks & Benjie Chen (Addgene plasmid # 149230)
